>Addgene plasmid #106358 | pNP148 | depositor full sequence | sequence record 201376 | Full Sequence
CTTCGCTATTACGCCAGCTGGCGAAAGGGGGATGTGCTGCAAGGCGATTAAGTTGGGTAACGCCAGCACG
TGTGTTTTTGAACACGGCGATATGTATCTGTAGATCATCCCCAATTTTCAACAATGAATCTAAATACTGA
ACTTTTTGTGTAATCTTTAGTGCAGAAAAATGACCAAAATCAGCGATTTTCCGATTATACCCAAAATATC
TCAGCTCAATGAGCACCTATAAAAATGTAAAAATAAAGAAAGTAGTCGAACCATATTTTGTAAAGGCTAA
AAAACTGAATAAATTTTTATCCATCCAGCGCGGCGTTACAATCCGTGGCCCATGTCACGCACGGCTTTCA
AAGAAAAAAAAACAGTCTGTTTGCGCGACATCGATCTGGCAAAAATCCTAAAAACGACTATGCGTGGCTC
ACTTTATATTAATATGAAAAATACAAACTTGGTGGTGCAGGTGCTGCAGAGGCCATCGATGAAGAAGTGG
AGGCCTTGTTGTCGATCTACAAAATTGTATGGTTGTTTGAGATTTTCCTTGAAACGCTCTCAATCTTGGA
TATGATATAAATTCTGGATAAGATATGATGGATATGATCTATGTTTGATAGAGTGCATTTGAAAGGATAA
CGGCCCTGCAGACATTTTTGAAAAAATAACAAACATTTAATTTTCTCACTCGTTTAGGCTATTCCCCTAT
TTTTGATATTCCTTCGCACATATGAAAACTACTTTTTTTCGAAACTGTTAACTCCAGAATTTATAAATCT
ATAGCCCTTACTTGATTATTTATTATCATGGTTACTCACCTCATGTCTCTTTCTCTTTTCAAGAAGTCTT
CGTTCATATCTGTTGTCTCTTTCCTCCTTTTGAATCTCTGCTTTGCTCTTCGCCATTGTTTCCTGAAAAT
AATGTAACTTGAATTGTGTAATATACTTTTTTAATTTGAATTTGGCTTGTAACGCGGAATCACTACGTGC
GGGATCATTTCTTACTAGAAAACCCAGAAAATGCCATATTTCACTTATCTCGGGGTCATTTCTAATTAGA
AAAGCTACAAAAACCATTTCTAATTACGGTGACTTTAGAACTGGTCGAAATAGCTAATTAGAAATGGGTT
TTTGCTAATTAGAGGTGACTCTATGTTATCTGAGTAAGCCTCGTTTGTATGTAAACTCACAGTACTAATA
AATGCAAGACACCCGGGTTTGTCTAGATATGAAATAATTGAAATATCAATTCTGACAGACAATAATGGTA
ATCTTGATAAGGAGTTCCACGCCCAGGAGAACACGTTAGTTTTCTTGTTTTTGATTGCGTGCGTTATTTT
GGAGAAAAACTCGATTTTTTACAAAATAATTTTTTGAAAGGAACACTGTTCAATAAGTTTTGTCTTTTTT
CTCAGTTGTGATACGGTTTTTTATTCTTTTTTGTAGTTATACAGAAGACCGTTACGAAACAGACTGATAT
CGAAACAAACACTGATCTTACTTGCACTTATAATACGACTCACTAGTGGGCAGATCTTCGAATGGCTCCG
TCATGTCTGAGCTCAATTTTCCTCATTTTTCTGATATAAATTGTCGAAAAGGTGTGCCAGACTGCTAACC
AGTTTGACGAACAAAAAGGCGGGATGAGCAGTATAATACAGCTTCTGAATACAAAGTTCAGGGAGAGTAC
GGAAAGGGATGACGTCACGAGATCATTCTGAAGATAAGATGGTAAGATGGAGATTGTTTTTAAAAATCAA
AAGTCGATCATCTATTCATAGATTGATAACACGGTCAGAATGATTTGATGTATTCGATTGGGTGATCTTT
GACACAAATTTGAACATACCAATACTTGACAAAAGTGTACATACAGTTTTTTTTTTCTAGTATTCGAAGT
TGTGTCAATTAGATACAAGTTTGGAAAATTTTGTTGTTGCCGAAATTTTTGCAAAGCTTCCTTAATATGA
TACATTTTAAATTAAACTGAAAGAGAAGAAAATTGAATTGGCCAGTCAATCTTAAAAATGACTTGCGTCT
CTTCGGGAACGTATAATATTTTTTAATGAACATCGCCACAAAGAAGTCAACAGATTACAGCAAACTTCTC
TGGAACCCATTCTCTTCTTGTCCTTTTTTCGAAACTTTACACTGTGAACCTAATCTGAACAGTTCAAGTG
ATGGCTATTGCTTTAAAAGGAGTGACTGAAAATTGTTGGAACACAGTCATTCACCTGGTAGAATGGTATG
CTGTTTCGGGAAAAAAGATGAAAGGACCAAAACGATTGAAAAAGAATTACACAAAGAGAGAAAAATTATG
CGGCGACAAGTATAATTAAATTATTTTCTAGTGCAAAATAATCGACAATTTTCAGATTAATTTATTGCTT
CTCGGATCCGGTGAATCTGGAAAGTCCACGTTTGTAAAACAGATGCACATAATTCACGGGGCCGGAGAAT
TTACAGCAGACGAAGTTCGAGCTTACAGACAGCAGATATATCAGGTTTCATCCTTTTACGTGGTTTAAAA
AATTCAAAGAAAATTATTCACAGAACGCGATAAGTGCAATGCGGGTGTTGTTAGATGCTAGGAACAAATT
AGGAATTGCATGGGAAGATCCAAAAAGACAAGTGGAAGTTGAAAAAGTTATGAGGTAAGTAGAATTTATA
TCTAAAGTCTGAATACAATCCAAAATTCTACATTTTTCCTAGAGATCAAGAAATGCGTGAATCAAACATT
CAACTGTTATAGTTTTAAGAAGAATTTTTGGTATCGTTTAAAAATAACAAAGAACTGGATGAAAAATTTT
TAACAATGAAAACGAAATTAGATTATTCGTTCTAATCAAAATTCCACACTTTTTAGAAATCATTCAAAAA
ATTAACTTTTTTTCTTATTGCACTTAAATACATTAATATTATAGATTTTCTGTCGGCGATTTATTAAAAG
GAATTGATTTCACCACGTTTGTTGAAGTAGCCCCAATCATCAGTGATTTCTGGAACGACGCTGCGATTAG
AAAAACATATGAGCAAAGAAACTTATTCCAAATTGTAAGTTTTTGATTTTTTTAAATTATATATGTTCTG
TTTTCAGAGTGACTCCTGTCAGTACTTCTTTGAGCATATTCCACGAATCGCAATGCCTGATTTTTACCCA
ACAAACCGTGATATCCTTTTCTGCCGAAAAGCGACACGTGGCATTTCTGAACACATTTTCGAGATCAACA
AGATTCCATTTAGGTTTGACTTTTTTCCTCAATGGTCACGGACTTAGTTTGTGAATTATATTGTTTCAGG
TTCATTGATGTTGGCGGACAAAGATCGCAACGTCAAAAATGGTTTCAATGTTTTACAGACATCACAAGTA
TTTTGTTCATGGTCGCCAGTAACGAATACGATCAGGTTAGAGATCAAGACACACTTGTTCTGGTGTTTAC
TATACATTTTTCAGGTGATTCTCGAAGACAGACGGACGAATCGAGTTGTCGAATCACGGTCTGTTTTTGA
GACGATTGTCAACAACAGAGCGTTCTCTAATGTCTCCATCATCTTGTTCATGAACAAAAATGATTTATTG
CAAGAGAAAGTTCCCAAATCCGATATCAGACAGTATTTCACGGATTTCACAGGGGATCACACTTTAGTGA
GTCTATATTATTGAGAAAAAACGTGTTTGACAATAGAAAAATGTATCTTGTATCAAGCTATATTAAAAGG
AAAATCATATTTGGTAAAAATTAGGGGAGTATTACACAGCCGACATGTTTCGGGCATTGGAATTCACGTA
TTACGGAAATCTTTTTTTCTTTATTCATTCTTTCACTGGAACTGTGAGGGTACAGTTGGAAATGTTGTGT
TTTACTCACGACCTTTTCAAATCTCGAAAAATTTCAATAATTAACGTTAAAAGTTTTTTTTTCTTAGAGC
AAAAAAGTTGTTATTTAAAAACTTGTTCTTTTCCAGGTCCGAGATGTTCAATTTTTCCTTGTCGACAAAT
TCGAAGCATCTCGCCGCGATCGTGCACGACCCTTCTTTTATCACTTCACCACTGCCGTCGACACTGAAAA
CATTAGAAGAGTGTTCCGAGATGTACGTGAAAGTATTTTAGAGCAAAACTTGAAGACTCTCATGATGCAG
TAAGTTCAGCTTTCTTGTACAAAGTGGTGATATCGAATTCCTGCAGCCCGGGGGATCCACTAGTTCTAGA
GCGGCCGCCACCGCGGCCGCTGTCATCAGATCGCCATCTCGCGCCCGTGCCTCTGACTTCTAAGTCCAAT
TACTCTTCAACATCCCTACATGCTCTTTCTCCCTGTGCTCCCACCCCCTATTTTTGTTATTATCAAAAAA
CTTCTCTTAATTTCTTTGTTTTTTAGCTTCTTTTAAGTCACCTCTAACAATGAAATTGTGTAGATTCAAA
AATAGAATTAATTCGTAATAAAAAGTCGAAAAAAATTGTGCTCCCTCCCCCCATTAATAATAATTCTATC
CCAAAATCTACACAATGTTCTGTGTACACTTCTTATGTTTTTTACTTCTGATAAATTTTTTTGAAACATC
ATAGAAAAAACCGCACACAAAATACCTTATCATATGTTACGTTTCAGTTTATGACCGCAATTTTTATTTC
TTCGCACGTCTGGGCCTCTCATGACGTCAAATCATGCTCATCGTGAAAAAGTTTTGGAGTATTTTTGGAA
TTTTTCAATCAAGTGAAAGTTTATGAAATTAATTTTCCTGCTTTTGCTTTTTGGGGTTTCCCCTATTGTT
TGTCAAGATTTCGAGGACGGCGTTTTTCTTGCTAAAATCACAAGTATTGATGAGCACGATGCAAGAAAGA
TCGGAAGAAGGTTTGGGTTTGAGGCTCAGTGGAAGGTGAGTAGAAGTTGATAATTTGAAAGTGGAGTAGT
GTCTATGGGGTTTTTGCCGAGCTCCAGCTTTTGTTCCCTTTAGTGAGGGTTAATTGGATATCTGGATCCA
CGAAGCTTCCCATGGTGACGTCACCGGTTCTAGATACCTAGGTGAGCTCTGGTACCCTCTAGTCAAGGCC
TTAAGTGAGTCGTATTACGTAGCCCGGGCCTAGTTCTAGACATTCTCTAATGAAAAAATCTTTCAGTTGA
AATTGAAAATGAGTTAAAGTTGGAGTTTTTATTGAAAACAGATTTCCGTGTGATTAGTGTTTTTAGCGAG
TGTGACAGGACAGCGAAAAAATATAGAAACAAGGGGGGAACTGAAAAGCTTAGGAATGCATTGAACATGA
GAAGGGGAAGGGGAAGGAACAAACTAGACAGGAATTATTGGAATTTAATCACATTTGGAGTTTTTTTTCT
ATTCGACAGAATAATTATCCAGAACATTTTTGTATTAAATATTTATGCATCATATGAGTAGTCGGCTTTG
TTGTGCATGACGAGTTTGTTATCGACGAAATAGAAGCTGTCAGAACGAGTCTCGTTTGGATTGTTGATCA
TGTCGTCCACTGAAAAAGAGATTAGTCTTTTGAATTGTACTTTTTAGAATAATGACTCACTGAGTTGTTG
AGAGAGTTGAGGGAACTCATAGATATGTTCACAGTTGTTTCGTGAATTCGGAATACAGAATCCGAATTCA
AAGTCAAAACACTTCAGAAGGCGATCTTTGAAGAAGTGACGTTCGATCATTCGGAAATGATGGATTGGGA
TGTCTCCTACTTTGAATTCCACAGTTGCTCCGACCGTTTTGAGTTTCAAAAAGTTTGGAGCAAATCTATA
ACGCACGTATCTTGCCGACTCCTGTGGCGACTCATCATTCTCCTGATCGTTCTCCGGTTTGGCGATCTCG
AAAAGCACTTGCTCAGTGTCCAGATCACGGATTTGGAACTTGGTGAACTCGATGTTATAGATGTTCGCAG
ATGGGGAGCATAAGAATCCTAAATTTATGTTTTAAACTGAAATCCAAAGGGAGCAAGATACCTTGAGTGA
TTCCCGGAAGTGCTAAAACGTCGTTCGGAGTGATTTGAGCTTTCTTCGCAAGCTCCGATTCCGTTGTGAT
TCCTTGTTCGGTGCTTGGTGGTGGCCGTGGCATCTGGAAATATGGAAAAGTTCAACAAAAAGAAAAGAGA
AAAGAATGAAATCGGATATCAAGAGTTAGTTGAGCGGTTTCTCTAGTTTTCTGAGTCTCACCTGCGACGG
GAAGGTCGCCGAGCCGGGTGGAATCGATCGTTGTTGCTCGGCTTTCATATCGGTTTGGTTGGAAGCGGCT
GAAAACGGAAAGAAGTGGAAGAAGGAAAAGAGTGTGGTGTGACAGGAAAATGGTAATTAGAGGGTGCCAA
ATAACCAGCTATATTTTGTTTTTTTTTGAAAACATTTTTAAAAAGAAAAATACGATAATGATATCAGATG
GATTTCCGGAAAACTGGTATGAAAAATTTCAACCTTTTTGAGTACATGTAATCAAAATACACTTTGTAAA
TTATCATTTTTATTGAAACTCCACCATTTTTCTATTTATAACGCTAATAATTTGAAAAAGAAACCTGTTG
CGAACCGCGGGGTGAATCCCAAAAACGAATGCGTTTTGGTGGAGTGATTGATTCGAATCGAAGAAGAAAA
AGAAGAAGACGTGGAATAGAGAGCTCACTCTTAACCGAGCAGCACACACCGACAGAAAAAAAAATGAAAT
GAATGAGGGTCTTCTTCTTCTTCTTCTTCGAATGATTGACAGAAATGGGAAAAAGAGGAAGATTGAGAAG
GGAAAAAGGAAGGAGAAAAGAAGCAGAAGAAGACGTCAGAGAGGAGAGGAACGAGCGGAAAAGCAGCGGG
CGCAAGTCATAGAAGTAGCAGAGCTGGGGAGAAGAAGACACTATCCAAGAAAGGAATGACGAGAGAGTAT
GCAAAGGGGTATAGGGTGCAGACAGAATAGGAACAGAATAACAGATGATGAGCCAAGAAGAGTTGAAAAG
GGCGATGAATTTGTCATGTAACTTAATTTGGGTCAATTTGAGCATGATGAATTGAAATCATCCCTTGTTG
GGAGTTAATAACCGGTTTGTTATCAGAAACCCTGTAATAGAAGGGCGCCCTAACTTTGAGCCAATTCATC
CCGGTTTCTGTCAAATATATCAAAAAGTGGTCAACTGACAAATTGTTTTTGATATTATAATAAACATTTT
ATCCGTTAACAATTTTCGAATACTTTTTACAAGGACTTGGATAAATTGGCTCAAAGACGAAGTGAGTTTG
CTACCATCATGGAATCAGGAGGACATTTCGACAATGTCATATAATGTTTGAAAAATGATTTTAACAAGGG
TCTCATTCGAGATAAGCAATGCTCTGAGCAAGTGGCTCGTCGTCTTCAAGAATCTCTTGTTGATATTCAT
TTGGATCCTGTTTTGCACGAAGCATGTGCCATGGATATTCAGAGTTTTTGCAAAAAAGTTCCGCCAGGTC
AAACAATCTTTTTAATTTTTATATGATACTTCGGGTGTATTTTTCTTCTTTTTCCTGTTCATTTTCGCTT
TTTTCTCACTTTTTTGTAACAAAATCTCTCACTTTTCTGTAAGTCTTAACAAAAGTTCAATTGGCTCGAT
CAAGTAAAATTTCGGCCGTATGAACGTTTTCAAAGGTTTTCATTTTTTTTTAAGTTCATTCACAATATCA
TGAATCTCTCGTCCTTTGGTTTCCGGTAAGTAGCGAAATAATATAAGCATACTTATAAATGAAGGAATTG
AATATAGAATAAGGAAAGCATAACTACCAATAACGGAATATAGAGGTAATACTGTAAATGTACTGATAAC
CACCATTACAGTATTCATTGAATATGCCACAGATTGAGCAATACTACGATGTTTTTGAGGTACCAGTTCA
GAGGATATAAACCACGAAATTGGACCAACTCCAGTTCTGAAATTTCATTATTCGATTAAATCAAAATATA
TTTGAAAAACCTCACCCATAAGTATAACCGTAGATGATCAATGCAACTAGGCATCCGTATTTCATCGGGT
CAATCAGAATACGTATTTTTGCGAAGAATACGAATGCAATTAGAGCTAAATTATTGAGAAATGTGAAGAG
AAGGAGAAGCTTGCGTCGACCAACTCTGTAAACTTATTCATACAATTTTGTCTTCAAATTTTGAACGTTT
AAAACTATCTTATTCAATGAGTTAGCGGGTTTTTATAGTGAGTTAGTTCACGATTATCTAATAAAACTAT
GTCCAAACATCCTAACTGCGACCGTATTCTCACTAACTCGTCTTAAAAACGTTGAGATTATTTTAAACCC
TTCTTCAGTACAACTACAGTACTGATGCACAAATACAATAATAATAATACATTCAGACATACTCTGAACA
ATGTAACTTGTTTTTGTTATACTGTGGTAACATTTATTGAAATGAAATATAACCTTACTTTTCAATCACA
ATTCCACCAGTAATTGTTCCAGAAACATAAGCTAAACCCATTGCAGTTGTACTCCATTCAGCAATTTCTG
ACTCAACATTTGCATTTTCTAGAAAGAAAGTAGAGGATAAAAGAAGAGCCCATAATCCGACAGGGCCCTG
TGAAATTGTTATCCGCTGGTATCAGCTCACTCAAAGGCGGTAATACGGTTATCCACAGAATCAGGGGATA
ACGCAGGAAAGAACATGTGAGCAAAAGGCCAGCAAAAGACCAGGAACCGTAAAAAGGCCGCGTTGCTGGC
GTTTTTCCATAGGCTCCGCCCCCCTGACGAGCATCACAAAAATCGACGCTCAAGTCAGAGGTGGCGAAAC
CCGACAGGACTATAAAGATACCAGGCGTTTCCCCCTGGAAGCTCCCTCGTGCGCTCTCCTGTTCCGACCC
TGCCGCTTACCGGATACCTGTCCGCCTTTCTCCCTTCGGGAAGCGTGGCGCTTTCTCATAGCTCACGCTG
TAGGTATCTCAGTTCGGTGTAGGTCGTTCGCTCCAAGCTGGGCTGTGTGCACGAACCCCCCGTTCAGCCC
GACCGCTGCGCCTTATCCGGTAACTATCGTCTTGAGTCCAACCCGGTAAGACACGACTTATCGCCACTGG
CAGCAGCCACTGGTAACAGGATTAGCAGAGCGAGGTATGTAGGCGGTGCTACAGAGTTCTTGAAGTGGTG
GCCTAACTACGGCTACACTAGAAGGACAGTATTTGGTATCTGCGCTCTGCTGAAGCCAGTTACCTTCGGA
AAAAGAGTTGGTAGCTCTTGATCCGGCAAACAAACCACCGCTGGTAGCGGTGGTTTTTTTGTTTGCAAGC
AGCAGATTACGCGCAGAAAAAAAGGATCTCAAGAAGATCCTTTGATCTTTTCTACGGGGTCTGACGCTCA
GTGGAACGAAAACTCACGTTAAGGGATTTTGGTCATGAGATTATCAAAAAGGATCTTCACCTAGATCCTT
TTAAATTAAAAATGAAGTTTTAAATCAATCTAAAGTATATATGAGTAAACTTGGTCTGACAGTTACCAAT
GCTTAATCAGTGAGGCACCTATCTCAGCGATCTGTCTATTTCGTTCATCCATAGTTGCCTGACTCCCCGT
CGTGTAGATAACTACGATACGGGAGGGCTTACCATCTGGCCCCAGTGCTGCAATGATACCGCGAGACCCA
CGCTCACCGGCTCCAGATTTATCAGCAATAAACCAGCCAGCCGGAAGGGCCGAGCGCAGAAGTGGTCCTG
CAACTTTATCCGCCTCCATCCAGTCTATTAATTGTTGCCGGGAAGCTAGAGTAAGTAGTTCGCCAGTTAA
TAGTTTGCGCAACGTTGTTGCCATTGCTACAGGCATCGTGGTGTCACGCTCGTCGTTTGGTATGGCTTCA
TTCAGCTCCGGTTCCCAACGATCAAGGCGAGTTACATGATCCCCCATGTTGTGCAAAAAAGCGGTTAGCT
CCTTCGGTCCTCCGATCGTTGTCAGAAGTAAGTTGGCCGCAGTGTTATCACTCATGGTTATGGCAGCACT
GCATAATTCTCTTACTGTCATGCCATCCGTAAGATGCTTTTCTGTGACTGGTGAGTACTCAACCAAGTCA
TTCTGAGAATAGTGTATGCGGCGACCGAGTTGCTCTTGCCCGGCGTCAATACGGGATAATACCGCGCCAC
ATAGCAGAACTTTAAAAGTGCTCATCATTGGAAAACGTTCTTCGGGGCGAAAACTCTCAAGGATCTTACC
GCTGTTGAGATCCAGTTCGATGTAACCCACTCGTGCACCCAACTGATCTTCAGCATCTTTTACTTTCACC
AGCGTTTCTGGGTGAGCAAAAACAGGAAGGCAAAATGCCGCAAAAAAGGGAATAAGGGCGACACGGAAAT
GTTGAATACTCATACTCTTCCTTTTTCAATATTATTGAAGCATTTATCAGGGTTATTGTCTCATGAGCGG
ATACATATTTGAATGTATTTAGAAAAATAAACAAATAGGGGTTCCGCGCACATTTCCCCGAAAAGTGCCA
CCTGACGTCTAAGAAACCATTATTATCATGACATTAACCTATAAAAATAGGCGTATCACGAGGCCCTTTC
GTCTCGCGCGTTTCGGTGATGACGGTGAAAACCTCTGACACATGCAGCTCCCGGAGACGGTCACAGCTTG
TCTGTAAGCGGATGCCGGGAGCAGACAAGCCCGTCAGGGCGCGTCAGCGGGTGTTGGCGGGTGTCGGGGC
TGGCTTAACTATGCGGCATCAGAGCAGATTGTACTGAGAGTGCACCATATGCGGTGTGAAATACCGCACA
GATGCGTAAGGAGAAAATACCGCATCAGGCGCCATTCGCCATTCAGGCTGCGCAACTGTTGGGAAGGGCG
ATCGGTGCGGGCCT
Features (pLannotate 1.2.2; 15 found; start..end, strand, type, name):
   2363..2494    +  CDS            gpa-12 (fragment): GPA12_CAEEL - Experimental evidence at protein level: Swiss-Prot protein existence level 1. Guanine nucleotide-binding proteins (G proteins) are involved as modulators or transducers in various transmembrane signaling systems (Probable). May play a role in resistance to fungal infection in the epidermis by regulating the up-regulation of several antimicrobial peptides of the NLP and CNC families (PubMed:22470487, PubMed:19380113). Upstream of plc-3, tpa-1 and the p38-like pathway, required for the expression of antimicrobial peptide nlp-29 in the epidermis in response to fungal infection or ph
   3273..3410    +  CDS            Gnai3 (fragment): GNAI3_MOUSE - Experimental evidence at protein level: Swiss-Prot protein existence level 1. Heterotrimeric guanine nucleotide-binding proteins (G proteins) function as transducers downstream of G protein-coupled receptors (GPCRs) in numerous signaling cascades. The alpha chain contains the guanine nucleotide binding site and alternates between an active, GTP-bound state and an inactive, GDP-bound state. Signaling by an activated GPCR promotes GDP release and GTP binding. The alpha subunit has a low GTPase activity that converts bound GTP to GDP, thereby terminating the signal. Both GDP release
   4137..4157    -  protein_bind   attB2: mutant version of attB; core recombination site for the Gateway® BP reaction BP Clonase™
   4158..4216    -  misc_feature   MCS (fragment): pBluescript multiple cloning site
   4713..4865    +  CDS            aex-5 (fragment): AEX5_CAEEL - Also known as kpc-3 From Caenorhabditis elegans.
   4937..4955    -  promoter       T3 promoter: promoter for bacteriophage T3 RNA polymerase
   5366..6208    -  CDS            unc-119: UN119_CAEEL - Experimental evidence at protein level: Swiss-Prot protein existence level 1. Myristoyl-binding protein that acts as a cargo adapter: specifically binds the myristoyl moiety of a subset of N-terminally myristoylated proteins and is required for their localization. Plays a key role in ciliary membrane localization of proteins. Required for the establishment or function of the nervous system. From Caenorhabditis elegans.
   6319..6336    +  misc_feature   P element 5' end (fragment): No description available
   7210..7425    +  CDS            GSLG1_CAEEL (fragment): Experimental evidence at protein level: Swiss-Prot protein existence level 1. From Caenorhabditis elegans.
   8684..9272    -  rep_origin     ori: high-copy-number ColE1/pMB1/pBR322/pUC origin of replication
   9443..10303   -  CDS            AmpR: β-lactamase; bla; confers resistance to ampicillin, carbenicillin, and related antibiotics
  10304..10408   -  promoter       AmpR promoter: bla
  10503..10538   +  CDS            rop (fragment): Rop protein, which maintains plasmids at low copy number; rop
  10640..10739   +  misc_feature   bom (fragment): basis of mobility region from pBR322
  10745..66      -  CDS            lacZα (fragment) (across the origin): LacZα fragment of β-galactosidase; lacZ fragment
