>Addgene plasmid #106358 | pNP148 | addgene full sequence | sequence record 204634 | Addgene NGS Result
GTCATGAGATTATCAAAAAGGATCTTCACCTAGATCCTTTTAAATTAAAAATGAAGTTTTAAATCAATCT
AAAGTATATATGAGTAAACTTGGTCTGACAGTTACCAATGCTTAATCAGTGAGGCACCTATCTCAGCGAT
CTGTCTATTTCGTTCATCCATAGTTGCCTGACTCCCCGTCGTGTAGATAACTACGATACGGGAGGGCTTA
CCATCTGACCCCAGTGCTGCAATGATACCGCGAGACCCACGCTCACCGGCTCCAGATTTATCAGCAATAA
ACCAGCCAGCCGGAAGGGCCGAGCGCAGAAGTGGTCCTGCAACTTTATCCGCCTCCATCCAGTCTATTAA
TTGTTGCCGGGAAGCTAGAGTAAGTAGTTCGCCAGTTAATAGTTTGCGCAACGTTGTTGCCATTGCTACA
GGCATCGTGGTGTCACGCTCGTCGTTTGGTATGGCTTCATTCAGCTCCGGTTCCCAACGATCAAGGCGAG
TTACATGATCCCCCATGTTGTGCAAAAAAGCGGTTAGCTCCTTCGGTCCTCCGATCGTTGTCAGAAGTAA
GTTGGCCGCAGTGTTATCACTCATGGTTATGGCAGCACTGCATAATTCTCTTACTGTCATGCCATCCGTA
AGATGCTTTTCTGTGACTGGTGAGTACTCAACCAAGTCATTCTGAGAATAGTGTATGCGGCGACCGAGTT
GCTCTTGCCCGGCGTCAATACGGGATAATACCGCGCCACATAGCAGAACTTTAAAAGTGCTCATCATTGG
AAAACGTTCTTCGGGGCGAAAACTCTCAAGGATCTTACCGCTGTTGAGATCCAGTTCGATGTAACCCACT
CGTGCACCCAACTGATCTTCAGCATCTTTTACTTTCACCAGCGTTTCTGGGTGAGCAAAAACAGGAAGGC
AAAATGCCGCAAAAAAGGGAATAAGGGCGACACGGAAATGTTGAATACTCATACTCTTCCTTTTTCAATA
TTATTGAAGCATTTATCAGGGTTATTGTCTCATGAGCGGATACATATTTGAATGTATTTAGAAAAATAAA
CAAATAGGGGTTCCGCGCACATTTCCCCGAAAAGTGCCACCTGACGTCTAAGAAACCATTATTATCATGA
CATTAACCTATAAAAATAGGCGTATCACGAGGCCCTTTCGTCTCGCGCGTTTCGGTGATGACGGTGAAAA
CCTCTGACACATGCAGCTCCCGGAGACGGTCACAGCTTGTCTGTAAGCGGATGCCGGGAGCAGACAAGCC
CGTCAGGGCGCGTCAGCGGGTGTTGGCGGGTGTCGGGGCTGGCTTAACTATGCGGCATCAGAGCAGATTG
CACTGAGAGTGCACCATATGCGGTGTGAAATACCGCACAGATGCGTAAGGAGAAAATACCGCATCAGGCG
CCATTCGCCATTCAGGCTGCGCAACTGTTGGGAAGGGCGATCGGTGCGGGCCTCTTCGCTATTACGCCAG
CTGGCGAAAGGGGGATGTGCTGCAAGGCGATTAAGTTGGGTAACGCCAGGGTTTTCCCCAGTCACGACGT
CACAGCACGTGTGTTTTTGAACACGGCGATATGTATCTGTAGATCATCCCCAATTTTCAACAATGAATCT
AAATACTGAACTTTTTGTGTAATCTTTAGTGCAGAAAAATGACCAAAATCAGCGATTTTCCGATTATACC
CAAAATATCTCAGCTCAATGAGCACCTATAAAAATGTAAAAATAAAGAAAGTAGTCGAACCATATTTTGT
AAAGGCTAAAAAACTGAATAAATTTTTATCCATCCAGCGCGGCGTTACAATCCGTGGCCCATGTCACGCA
CGGCTTTCAAAGAAAAAAAAACAGTCTGTTTGCGCGACATCGATCTGGCAAAAATCCTAAAAACGACTAT
GCGTGGCTCACTTTATATTAATATGAAAAATACAAACTTGGTGGTGCAGGTGCTGCAGAGGCCATCGATG
AAGAAGTGGAGGCCTTGTTGTCGATCTACAAAATTGTATGGTTGTTTGAGATTTTCCTTGAAACGCTCTC
AATCTTGGATATGATATAAATTCTGGATAAGATATGATGGATATGATCTATGTTTGATAGAGTGCATTTG
AAAGGATAACGGCCCTGCAGACATTTTTGAAAAAATAACAAACATTTAATTTTCTCACTCGTTTAGGCTA
TTCCCCTATTTTTGATATTCCTTCGCACATATGAAAACTACTTTTTTTCGAAACTGTTAACTCCAGAATT
TATAAATCTATAGCCCTTACTTGATTATTTATTATCATGGTTACTCACCTCATGTCTCTTTCTCTTTTCA
AGAAGTCTTCGTTCATATCTGTTGTCTCTTTCCTCCTTTTGAATCTCTGCTTTGCTCTTCGCCATTGTTT
CCTGAAAATAATGTAACTTGAATTGTGTAATATACTTTTTTAATTTGAATTTGGCTTGTAACGCGGAATC
ACTACGTGCGGGATCATTTCTTACTAGAAAACCCAGAAAATGCCATATTTCACTTATCTCGGGGTCATTT
CTAATTAGAAAAGCTACAAAAACCATTTCTAATTACGGTGACTTTAGAACTGGTCGAAATAGCTAATTAG
AAATGGGTTTTTGCTAATTAGAGGTGACTCTATGTTATCTGAGTAAGCCTCGTTTGTATGTAAACTCACA
GTACTAATAAATGCAAGACACCCGGGTTTGTCTAGATATGAAATAATTGAAATATCAATTCTGACAGACA
ATAATGGTAATCTTGATAAGGAGTTCCACGCCCAGGAGAACACGTTAGTTTTCTTGTTTTTGATTGCGTG
CGTTATTTTGGAGAAAAACTCGATTTTTTACAAAATAATTTTTTGAAAGGAACACTGTTCAATAAGTTTT
GTCTTTTTTCTCAGTTGTGATACGGTTTTTTATTCTTTTTTGTAGTTATACAGAAGACCGTTACGAAACA
GACTGATATCGAAACAAACACTGATCTTACTTGCACTTATAATACGACTCACGAGTGGGCAGATCTTCGA
ATGGCTCCGTCATGTCTGAGCTCAATTTTCCTCATTTTTCTGATATAAATTGTCGAAAAGGTGTGCCAGA
CTGCTAACCAGTTTGACGAACAAAAAGGCGGGATGAGCAGTATAATACAGCTTCTGAATACAAAGTTCAG
GGAGAGTACGGAAAGGGATGACGTCACGAGATCATTCTGAAGATAAGATGGTAAGATGGAGATTGTTTTT
AAAAATCAAAAGTCGATCATCTATTCATAGATTGATAACACGGTCAGAATGATTTGATGTATTCGATTGG
GTGATCTTTGACACAAATTTGAACATACCAATACTTGACAAAAGTGTACATACAGTTTTTTTTTTCTAGT
ATTCGAAGTTGTGTCAATTAGATACAAGTTTGGAAAATTTTGTTGTTGCCGAAATTTTTGCAAAGCTTCC
TTAATATGATACATTTTAAATTAAACTGAAAGAGAAGAAAATTGAATTGGCCAGTCAATCTTAAAAATGA
CTTGCGTCTCTTCGGGAACGTATAATATTTTTTAATGAACATCGCCACAAAGAAGTCAACAGATTACAGC
AAACTTCTCTGGAACCCATTCTCTTCTTGTCCTTTTTTCGAAACTTTACACTGTGAACCTAATCTGAACA
GTTCAAGTGATGGCTATTGCTTTAAAAGGAGTGACTGAAAATTGTTGGAACACAGTCATTCACCTGGTAG
AATGGTATGCTGTTTCGGGAAAAAAGATGAAAGGACCAAAACGATTGAAAAAGAATTACACAAAGAGAGA
AAAATTATGCGGCGACAAGTATAATTAAATTATTTTCTAGTGCAAAATAATCGACAATTTTCAGATTAAT
TTATTGCTTCTCGGATCCGGTGAATCTGGAAAGTCCACGTTTGTAAAACAGATGCACATAATTCACGGGG
CCGGAGAATTTACAGCAGACGAAGTTCGAGCTTACAGACAGCAGATATATCAGGTTTCATCCTTTTACGT
GGTTTAAAAAATTCAAAGAAAATTATTCACAGAACGCGATAAGTGCAATGCGGGTGTTGTTAGATGCTAG
GAACAAATTAGGAATTGCATGGGAAGATCCAAAAAGACAAGTGGAAGTTGAAAAAGTTATGAGGTAAGTA
GAATTTATATCTAAAGTCTGAATACAATCCAAAATTCTACATTTTTCCTAGAGATCAAGAAATGCGTGAA
TCAAACATTCAACTGTTATAGTTTTAAGAAGAATTTTTGGTATCGTTTAAAAATAACAAAGAACTGGATG
AAAAATTTTTAACAATGAAAACGAAATTAGATTATTCGTTCTAATCAAAATTCCACACTTTTTAGAAATC
ATTCAAAAAATTAACTTTTTTTCTTATTGCACTTAAATACATTAATATTATAGATTTTCTGTCGGCGATT
TATTAAAAGGAATTGATTTCACCACGTTTGTTGAAGTAGCCCCAATCATCAGTGATTTCTGGAACGACGC
TGCGATTAGAAAAACATATGAGCAAAGAAACTTATTCCAAATTGTAAGTTTTTGATTTTTTTAAATTATA
TATGTTCTGTTTTCAGAGTGACTCCTGTCAGTACTTCTTTGAGCATATTCCACGAATCGCAATGCCTGAT
TTTTACCCAACAAACCGTGATATCCTTTTCTGCCGAAAAGCGACACGTGGCATTTCTGAACACATTTTCG
AGATCAACAAGATTCCATTTAGGTTTGACTTTTTTCCTCAATGGTCACGGACTTAGTTTGTGAATTATAT
TGTTTCAGGTTCATTGATGTTGGCGGACTAAGATCGCAACGTCAAAAATGGTTTCAATGTTTTACAGACA
TCACAAGTATTTTGTTCATGGTCGCCAGTAACGAATACGATCAGGTTAGAGATCAAGACACACTTGTTCT
GGTGTTTACTATACATTTTTCAGGTGATTCTCGAAGACAGACGGACGAATCGAGTTGTCGAATCACGGTC
TGTTTTTGAGACGATTGTCAACAACAGAGCGTTCTCTAATGTCTCCATCATCTTGTTCATGAACAAAAAT
GATTTATTGCAAGAGAAAGTTCCCAAATCCGATATCAGACAGTATTTCACGGATTTCACAGGGGATCACA
CTTTAGTGAGTCTATATTATTGAGAAAAAACGTGTTTGACAATAGAAAAATGTATCTTGTATCAAGCTAT
ATTAAAAGGAAAATCATATTTGGTAAAAATTAGGGGAGTATTACACAGCCGACATGTTTCGGGCATTGGA
ATTCACGTATTACGGAAATCTTTTTTTCTTTATTCATTCTTTCACTGGAACTGTGAGGGTACAGTTGGAA
ATGTTGTGTTTTACTCACGACCTTTTCAAATCTCGAAAAATTTCAATAATTAACGTTAAAAGTTTTTTTT
TCTTAGAGCAAAAAAGTTGTTATTTAAAAACTTGTTCTTTTCCAGGTCCGAGATGTTCAATTTTTCCTTG
TCGACAAATTCGAAGCATCTCGCCGCGATCGTGCACGACCCTTCTTTTATCACTTCACCACTGCCGTCGA
CACTGAAAACATTAGAAGAGTGTTCCGAGATGTACGTGAAAGTATTTTAGAGCAAAACTTGAAGACTCTC
ATGATGCAGTAATACCCAGCTTTCTTGTACAAAGTGGTGATATCGAATTCCTGCAGCCCGGGGGATCCAC
TAGTTCTAGAGCGGCCGCCACCGCGGCCGCTGTCATCAGATCGCCATCTCGCGCCCGTGCCTCTGACTTC
TAAGTCCAATTACTCTTCAACATCCCTACATGCTCTTTCTCCCTGTGCTCCCACCCCCTATTTTTGTTAT
TATCAAAAAACTTCTCTTAATTTCTTTGTTTTTTAGCTTCTTTTAAGTCACCTCTAACAATGAAATTGTG
TAGATTCAAAAATAGAATTAATTCGTAATAAAAAGTCGAAAAAAATTGTGCTCCCTCCCCCCATTAATAA
TAATTCTATCCCAAAATCTACACAATGTTCTGTGTACACTTCTTATGTTTTTTACTTCTGATAAATTTTT
TTGAAACATCATAGAAAAAACCGCACACAAAATACCTTATCATATGTTACGTTTCAGTTTATGACCGCAA
TTTTTATTTCTTCGCACGTCTGGGCCTCTCATGACGTCAAATCATGCTCATCGTGAAAAAGTTTTGGAGT
ATTTTTGGAATTTTTCAATCAAGTGAAAGTTTATGAAATTAATTTTCCTGCTTTTGCTTTTTGGGGTTTC
CCCTATTGTTTGTCAAGATTTCGAGGACGGCGTTTTTCTTGCTAAAATCACAAGTATTGATGAGCACGAT
GCAAGAAAGATCGGAAGAAGGTTTGGGTTTGAGGCTCAGTGGAAGGTGAGTAGAAGTTGATAATTTGAAA
GTGGAGTAGTGTCTATGGGGTTTTTGCCGAGCTCCAGCTTTTGTTCCCTTTAGTGAGGGTTAATTGGATA
TCTGGATCCACGAAGCTTCCCATGGTGACGTCACCGGTTCTAGATACCTAGGTGAGCTCTGGTACCCTCT
AGTCAAGGCCTTAAGTGAGTCGTATTACGTAGCCCGGGCCTAGTTCTAGACATTCTCTAATGAAAAAATC
TTTCAGTTGAAATTGAAAATGAGTTAAAGTTGGAGTTTTTATTGAAAACAGATTTCCGTGTGATTAGTGT
TTTTAGCGAGTGTGACAGGACAGCGAAAAAATATAGAAACAAGGGGGGAACTGAAAAGCTTAGGAATGCA
TTGAACATGAGAAGGGGAAGGGGAAGGAACAAACTAGACAGGAATTATTGGAATTTAATCACATTTGGAG
TTTTTTTTCTATTCGACAGAATAATTATCCAGAACATTTTTGTATTAAATATTTATGCATCATATGAGTA
GTCGGCTTTGTTGTGCATGACGAGTTTGTTATCGACGAAATAGAAGCTGTCAGAACGAGTCTCGTTTGGA
TTGTTGATCATGTCGTCCACTGAAAAAGAGATTAGTCTTTTGAATTGTACTTTTTAGAATAATGACTCAC
TGAGTTGTTGAGAGAGTTGAGGGAACTCATAGATATGTTCACAGTTGTTTCGTGAATTCGGAATACAGAA
TCCGAATTCAAAGTCAAAACACTTCAGAAGGCGATCTTTGAAGAAGTGACGTTCGATCATTCGGAAATGA
TGGATTGGGATGTCTCCTACTTTGAATTCCACAGTTGCTCCGACCGTTTTGAGTTTCAAAAAGTTTGGAG
CAAATCTATAACGCACGTATCTTGCCGACTCCTGTGGCGACTCATCATTCTCCTGATCGTTCTCCGGTTT
GGCGATCTCGAAAAGCACTTGCTCAGTGTCCAGATCACGGATTTGGAACTTGGTGAACTCGATGTTATAG
ATGTTCGCAGATGGGGAGCATAAGAATCCTAAATTTATGTTTTAAACTGAAATCCAAAGGGAGCAAGATA
CCTTGAGTGATTCCCGGAAGTGCTAAAACGTCGTTCGGAGTGATTTGAGCTTTCTTCGCAAGCTCCGATT
CCGTTGTGATTCCTTGTTCGGTGCTTGGTGGTGGCCGTGGCATCTGGAAATATGGAAAAGTTCAACAAAA
AGAAAAGAGAAAAGAATGAAATCGGATATCAAGAGTTAGTTGAGCGGTTTCTCTAGTTTTCTGAGTCTCA
CCTGCGACGGGAAGGTCGCCGAGCCGGGTGGAATCGATCGTTGTTGCTCGGCTTTCATATCGGTTTGGTT
GGAAGCGGCTGAAAACGGAAAGAAGTGGAAGAAGGAAAAGAGTGTGGTGTGACAGGAAAATGGTAATTAG
AGGGTGCCAAATAACCAGCTATATTTTGTTTTTTTTTGAAAACATTTTTAAAAAGAAAAATACGATAATG
ATATCAGATGGATTTCCGGAAAACTGGTATGAAAAATTTCAACCTTTTTGAGTACATGTAATCAAAATAC
ACTTTGTAAATTATCATTTTTATTGAAACTCCACCATTTTTCTATTTATAACGCTAATAATTTGAAAAAG
AAACCTATTGCGAACCGCGGGGTGAATCCCAAAAACGAATGCGTTTTGGTGGAGTGATTGATTCGAATCG
AAGAAGAAAAAGAAGAAGACGTGGAATAGAGAGCTCACTCTTAACCGAGCAGCACACACCGACAGAAAAA
AAAATGAAATGAATGAGGGTCTTCTTCTTCTTCTTCTTCGAATGATTGACAGAAATGGGAAAAAGAGGAA
GATTGAGAAGGGAAAAAGGAAGGAGAAAAGAAGCAGAAGAAGACGTCAGAGAGGAGAGGAACGAGCGGAA
AAGCAGCGGGCGCAAGTCATAGAAGTAGCAGAGCTGGGGAGAAGAAGACACTATCCAAGAAAGGAATGAC
GAGAGAGTATGCAAAGGGGTATAGGGTGCAGACAGAATAGGAACAGAATAACAGATGATGAGCCAAGAAG
AGTTGAAAAGGGCGATGAATTTGTCATGTAACTTAATTTGGGTCAATTTGAGCATGATGAATTGAAATCA
TCCCTTGTTGGGAGTTAATAACCGGTTTGTTATCAGAAACCCTGTAATAGAAGGGCGCCCTAACTTTGAG
CCAATTCATCCCGGTTTCTGTCAAATATATCAAAAAGTGGTCAACTGACAAATTGTTTTTGATATTATAA
TAAACATTTTATCCGTTAACAATTTTCGAATACTTTTTACAAGGACTTGGATAAATTGGCTCAAAGACGA
AGTGAGTTTGCTACCATCATGGAATCAGGAGGACATTTCGACAATGTCATATAATGTTTGAAAAATGATT
TTAACAAGGGTCTCATTCGAGATAAGCAATGCTCTGAGCAAGTGGCTCGTCGTCTTCAAGAATCTCTTGT
TGATATTCATTTGGATCCTGTTTTGCACGAAGCATGTGCCATGGATATTCAGAGTTTTTGCAAAAAAGTT
CCGCCAGGTCAAACAATCTTTTTAATTTTTATATGATACTTCGGGTGTATTTTTCTTCTTTTTCCTGTTC
ATTTTCGCTTTTTTCTCACTTTTTTGTAACAAAATCTCTCACTTTTCTGTAAGTCTTAACAAAAGTTCAA
TTGGCTCGATCAAGTAAAATTTCGGCCGTATGAACGTTTTCAAAGGTTTTCATTTTTTTTTAAGTTCATT
CACAATATCATGAATCTCTCGTCCTTTGGTTTCCGGTAAGTAGCGAAATAATATAAGCATACTTATAAAT
GAAGGAATTGAATATAGAATAAGGAAAGCATAACTACCAATAACGGAATATAGAGGTAATACTGTAAATG
TACTGATAACCACCATTACAGTATTCATTGAATATGCCACAGATTGAGCAATACTACGATGTTTTTGAGG
TACCAGTTCAGAGGATATAAACCACGAAATTGGACCAACTCCAGTTCTGAAATTTCATTATTCGATTAAA
TCAAAATATATTTGAAAAACCTCACCCATAAGTATAACCGTAGATGATCAATGCAACTAGGCATCCGTAT
TTCATCGGGTCAATCAGAATACGTATTTTTGCGAAGAATACGAATGCAATTAGAGCTAAATTATTGAGAA
ATGTGAAGAGAAGGAGAAGCTTGCGTCGACCAACTCTGTAAACTTATTCATACAATTTTGTCTTCAAATT
TTGAACGTTTAAAACTATCTTATTCAATGAGTTAGCGGGTTTTTATAGTGAGTTAGTTCACGATTATCTA
ATAAAACTATGTCCAAACATCCTAACTGCGACCGTATTCTCACTAACTCGTCTTAAAAACGTTGAGATTA
TTTTAAACCCTTCTTCAGTACAACTACAGTACTGATGCACAAATACAATAATAATAATACATTCAGACAT
ACTCTGAACAATGTAACTTGTTTTTGTTATACTGTGGTAACATTTATTGAAATGAAATATAACCTTACTT
TTCAATCACAATTCCACCAGTAATTGTTCCAGAAACATAAGCTAAACCCATTGCAGTTGTACTCCATTCA
GCAATTTCTGACTCAACATTTGCATTTTCTAGAAAGAAAGTAGAGGATAAAAGAAGAGCCCATAATCCGA
CAGGGCCCTGTGAAATTGTTATCCGCTGGTATCAGCTCACTCAAAGGCGGTAATACGGTTATCCACAGAA
TCAGGGGATAACGCAGGAAAGAACATGTGAGCAAAAGGCCAGCAAAAGACCAGGAACCGTAAAAAGGCCG
CGTTGCTGGCGTTTTTCCATAGGCTCCGCCCCCCTGACGAGCATCACAAAAATCGACGCTCAAGTCAGAG
GTGGCGAAACCCGACAGGACTATAAAGATACCAGGCGTTTCCCCCTGGAAGCTCCCTCGTGCGCTCTCCT
GTTCCGACCCTGCCGCTTACCGGATACCTGTCCGCCTTTCTCCCTTCGGGAAGCGTGGCGCTTTCTCATA
GCTCACGCTGTAGGTATCTCAGTTCGGTGTAGGTCGTTCGCTCCAAGCTGGGCTGTGTGCACGAACCCCC
CGTTCAGCCCGACCGCTGCGCCTTATCCGGTAACTATCGTCTTGAGTCCAACCCGGTAAGACACGACTTA
TCGCCACTGGCAGCAGCCACTGGTAACAGGATTAGCAGAGCGAGGTATGTAGGCGGTGCTACAGAGTTCT
TGAAGTGGTGGCCTAACTACGGCTACACTAGAAGAACAGTATTTGGTATCTGCGCTCTGCTGAAGCCAGT
TACCTTCGGAAAAAGAGTTGGTAGCTCTTGATCCGGCAAACAAACCACCGCTGGTAGCGGTGGTTTTTTT
GTTTGCAAGCAGCAGATTACGCGCAGAAAAAAAGGATCTCAAGAAGATCCTTTGATCTTTTCTACGGGGT
CTGACGCTCAGTGGAACGAAAACTCACGTTAAGGGATTTTG
Features (pLannotate 1.2.2; 16 found; start..end, strand, type, name):
    102..962     -  CDS            AmpR: β-lactamase; bla; confers resistance to ampicillin, carbenicillin, and related antibiotics
    963..1067    -  promoter       AmpR promoter: bla
   1162..1197    +  CDS            rop (fragment): Rop protein, which maintains plasmids at low copy number; rop
   1299..1398    +  misc_feature   bom (fragment): basis of mobility region from pBR322
   1404..1540    -  CDS            lacZα (fragment): LacZα fragment of β-galactosidase; lacZ fragment
   3842..3973    +  CDS            gpa-12 (fragment): GPA12_CAEEL - Experimental evidence at protein level: Swiss-Prot protein existence level 1. Guanine nucleotide-binding proteins (G proteins) are involved as modulators or transducers in various transmembrane signaling systems (Probable). May play a role in resistance to fungal infection in the epidermis by regulating the up-regulation of several antimicrobial peptides of the NLP and CNC families (PubMed:22470487, PubMed:19380113). Upstream of plc-3, tpa-1 and the p38-like pathway, required for the expression of antimicrobial peptide nlp-29 in the epidermis in response to fungal infection or ph
   4764..4898    +  CDS            fadA (fragment): GPA1_EMENI - Experimental evidence at protein level: Swiss-Prot protein existence level 1. Guanine nucleotide-binding proteins (G proteins) are involved as modulators or transducers in various transmembrane signaling systems. From Emericella nidulans (strain FGSC A4 / ATCC 38163 / CBS 112.46 / NRRL 194 / M139) (Aspergillus nidulans).
   5460..5591    +  CDS            GNA15 (fragment): GNA15_HUMAN - Also known as GNA16. Experimental evidence at protein level: Swiss-Prot protein existence level 1. Guanine nucleotide-binding proteins (G proteins) are involved as modulators or transducers in various transmembrane signaling systems. From Homo sapiens (Human).
   5614..5638    -  protein_bind   attB2: mutant version of attB; recombination site for the Gateway® BP reaction BP Clonase™
   5638..5696    -  misc_feature   MCS (fragment): pBluescript multiple cloning site
   6193..6345    +  CDS            aex-5 (fragment): AEX5_CAEEL - Also known as kpc-3 From Caenorhabditis elegans.
   6417..6435    -  promoter       T3 promoter: promoter for bacteriophage T3 RNA polymerase
   6846..7688    -  CDS            unc-119: UN119_CAEEL - Experimental evidence at protein level: Swiss-Prot protein existence level 1. Myristoyl-binding protein that acts as a cargo adapter: specifically binds the myristoyl moiety of a subset of N-terminally myristoylated proteins and is required for their localization. Plays a key role in ciliary membrane localization of proteins. Required for the establishment or function of the nervous system. From Caenorhabditis elegans.
   7799..7816    +  misc_feature   P element 5' end (fragment): No description available
   8690..8905    +  CDS            GSLG1_CAEEL (fragment): Experimental evidence at protein level: Swiss-Prot protein existence level 1. From Caenorhabditis elegans.
  10164..10752   -  rep_origin     ori: high-copy-number ColE1/pMB1/pBR322/pUC origin of replication
