[The description below was written by a language model from this plasmid's Addgene catalogue record and pLannotate feature annotations shown in this document.]
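Description:
pNP148 is a Caenorhabditis elegans expression and targeting plasmid built on the pCFJ151 backbone, designed to place a single copy of a transgene at the ttTi5605 site on chromosome II. In bacteria it is maintained through a high-copy ColE1/pUC-type origin and selected with ampicillin via the β-lactamase gene and its promoter. Short remnants of rop, bom, lacZα, a pBluescript-type multiple cloning site and a T3 promoter are backbone leftovers without a stated role. The copy number is listed as unknown.

The payload is recorded as col-62p_gpa-12gf_3'unc-54: the col-62 collagen promoter, which according to the stated purpose restricts expression to the adult epidermis, driving a gain-of-function allele of the Gα subunit gene gpa-12, followed by the unc-54 3' UTR. The specific activating mutation is not stated. The automated annotation labels only scattered pieces of this region, one as gpa-12 and others as homologous G-protein α subunits from other species. This is consistent with a gene carrying introns being matched exon by exon, and these are most likely all parts of gpa-12. The promoter and 3' UTR are not annotated. An attB2 site downstream of the gene suggests Gateway assembly, although the cloning method is recorded as unknown.

An unc-119 coding sequence lies adjacent and serves as the worm selection marker, allowing rescue of unc-119 mutants to identify integrants. The fragments of C. elegans genes on either side (aex-5, GSLG1) probably belong to the genomic homology arms around the insertion site. Two full sequences (depositor and repository) differ slightly in length and start point but show the same feature order. The annotation links gpa-12 to epidermal antimicrobial peptide induction, so the construct suits studies of constitutively activating that pathway.
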