Addgene plasmid #106358: pNP148
Purpose: To insert a single copy of a construct at a site on Chr II, corresponding to a gain-of-function allele of gpa-12 expressed specifically in the adult epidermis.
Depositing lab: Jonathan Ewbank. Depositing organization: INSERM U1104, Centre d'Immunologie Marseille Luminy (CIML).
Backbone
  Vector backbone: pCFJ151
  Vector type: Worm Expression
Growth in bacteria
  Bacterial resistance: Ampicillin, 100 μg/mL
  Growth temperature: 37°C
  Growth strain: DH5alpha
  Copy number: Unknown
Gene/Insert
  Gene/Insert name: col-62p_gpa-12gf_3'unc-54
  Cloning method: Unknown
Terms and licenses: Academic/Nonprofit Terms; Industry Terms: Not Available to Industry
Depositor comments: Plasmid contains col-62p_gpa-12gf_3'unc-54. Insertion and selection = Chr II ttTi5605 +unc-119
How to cite: pNP148 was a gift from Jonathan Ewbank (Addgene plasmid # 106358 ; http://n2t.net/addgene:106358 ; RRID:Addgene_106358)
